>Addgene plasmid #236677 | pAAVLINKv1-pCALM1-Cre-3' PRR12 | addgene full sequence | sequence record 476871 | Addgene NGS Result
GTCAGGCTCGAGTCCAGGCTGTTGTGGTCAGTGCCTGATATGGCATCACCCGATGAGGTTCCCAGACCCT
CGCCAGCCTTGGGCACAGACAGCTTGATCTTAAGTGGCTTCAGGGGCTCCAACCGGGTGCCCCCTGTGGA
GAGAAAGGCAAAGTGGATGTCAGTAAGACCAATAGGTGCCTATCAGAAACGCAAGAGTCTTCTCTGTCTC
GACAAGCCCAGTTTCATAAATTGCTATAAAGTATCCTATACGAAGTTATACTAGTTATTGGTCTCCTTAA
ACCTGTCTTGTAACCTTGATACTTACCTAATCGCCATCTTCCAGCAGGCGCACCATTGCCCCTGTTTCAC
TATCCAGGTTACGGATATAGTTCATTACAATATTTACATTGGTCCAGCCACCAGCTTGCATGATCTCCGG
TATTGAAACTCCAGCGCGGGCCATATCTCGCGCGGCTCCGACACGGGCACTGTGTCCAGACCAGGCCAGG
TATCTCTGACCAGAGTCATCCTTAGCGCCGTAAATCAATCGATGAGTTGCTTCAAAAATCCCTTCCAGGG
CGCGAGTTGATAGCTGGCTGGTGGCAGATGGCGCGGCAACACCATTTTTTCTGACCCGGCAAAACAGGTA
GTTATTCGGATCATCAGCTACACCAGAGACGGAAATCCATCGCTCGACCAGTTTAGTTACCCCCAGGCTA
AGTGCCTTCTCTACACCTGCGGTGCTAACCAGCGTTTTCGTTCTGCCAATATGGATTAACATTCTCCCAC
CGTCAGTACGTGAGATATCTTTAACCCTGATCCTGGCAATTTCGGCTATACGTAACAGGGTGTTATAAGC
AATCCCCAGAAATGCCAGATTACGTATATCCTGGCAGCGATCGCTATTTTCCATGAGTGAACGAACCTGG
TCGAAATCAGTGCGTTCGAACGCTAGAGCCTGTTTTGCACGTTCACCGGCATCAACGTTTTCTTTTCGGA
TCCGCCGCATAACCAGTGAAACAGCATTGCTGTCACTTGGTCGTGGCAGCCCGGACCGACGATGAAGCAT
GTTTAGCTGGCCCAAATGTTGCTGGATGGTTTTTACTGCCAGACCGCGCGCCTGAAGATATAGAAGATAA
TCGCGAACATCTTCAGGTTCTGCGGGAAACCATTTCCGGTTATTCAACTTGCACCATGCCGCCCACGACC
GGCAAACGGACAGAAGCATTTTCCAGGTATGCTCAGAAAACGCCTGGCGATCCCTGAACATGTCCATCAG
GTTCTTGCGAACCTCATCACTCGTTGCATCGACCGGTAATGCAGGCAAATTTTGGTGTACGGTCAGTAAA
TTGGACATGGTGGCGTACGAGTAACGGCACGGCGTCCACGACACTCCCAGCACCACTGCCGGAGCGCGAG
TCTGCGCCCCGCGATATATATATGGTGCGCCGTATCCCTCCGCCGCGGCGGAGCCGCCTCGCGCAGAGCG
ACGCGTGCGGCCGCAGGAACCCCTAGTGATGGAGTTGGCCACTCCCTCTCTGCGCGCTCGCTCGCTCACT
GAGGCCGGGCGACCAAAGGTCGCCCGACGCCCGGGCGGCCTCAGTGAGCGAGCGAGCGCGCAGCTGCCTG
CAGGACATGTGAGCAAAAGGCCAGCAAAAGGCCAGGAACCGTAAAAAGGCCGCGTTGCTGGCGTTTTTCC
ATAGGCTCCGCCCCCCTGACGAGCATCACAAAAATCGACGCTCAAGTCAGAGGTGGCGAAACCCGACAGG
ACTATAAAGATACCAGGCGTTTCCCCCTGGAAGCTCCCTCGTGCGCTCTCCTGTTCCGACCCTGCCGCTT
ACCGGATACCTGTCCGCCTTTCTCCCTTCGGGAAGCGTGGCGCTTTCTCATAGCTCACGCTGTAGGTATC
TCAGTTCGGTGTAGGTCGTTCGCTCCAAGCTGGGCTGTGTGCACGAACCCCCCGTTCAGCCCGACCGCTG
CGCCTTATCCGGTAACTATCGTCTTGAGTCCAACCCGGTAAGACACGACTTATCGCCACTGGCAGCAGCC
ACTGGTAACAGGATTAGCAGAGCGAGGTATGTAGGCGGTGCTACAGAGTTCTTGAAGTGGTGGCCTAACT
ACGGCTACACTAGAAGAACAGTATTTGGTATCTGCGCTCTGCTGAAGCCAGTTACCTTCGGAAAAAGAGT
TGGTAGCTCTTGATCCGGCAAACAAACCACCGCTGGTAGCGGTGGTTTTTTTGTTTGCAAGCAGCAGATT
ACGCGCAGAAAAAAAGGATCTCAAGAAGATCCTTTGATCTTTTCTACGGGGTCTGACGCTCAGTGGAACG
AAAACTCACGTTAAGGGATTTTGGTCATGAGATTATCAAAAAGGATCTTCACCTAGATCCTTTTAAATTA
AAAATGAAGTTTTAAATCAATCTAAAGTATATATGAGTAAACTTGGTCTGACAGTTACCAATGCTTAATC
AGTGAGGCACCTATCTCAGCGATCTGTCTATTTCGTTCATCCATAGTTGCCTGACTCCCCGTCGTGTAGA
TAACTACGATACGGGAGGGCTTACCATCTGGCCCCAGTGCTGCAATGATACCGCGAGACCCACGCTCACC
GGCTCCAGATTTATCAGCAATAAACCAGCCAGCCGGAAGGGCCGAGCGCAGAAGTGGTCCTGCAACTTTA
TCCGCCTCCATCCAGTCTATTAATTGTTGCCGGGAAGCTAGAGTAAGTAGTTCGCCAGTTAATAGTTTGC
GCAACGTTGTTGCCATTGCTACAGGCATCGTGGTGTCACGCTCGTCGTTTGGTATGGCTTCATTCAGCTC
CGGTTCCCAACGATCAAGGCGAGTTACATGATCCCCCATGTTGTGCAAAAAAGCGGTTAGCTCCTTCGGT
CCTCCGATCGTTGTCAGAAGTAAGTTGGCCGCAGTGTTATCACTCATGGTTATGGCAGCACTGCATAATT
CTCTTACTGTCATGCCATCCGTAAGATGCTTTTCTGTGACTGGTGAGTACTCAACCAAGTCATTCTGAGA
ATAGTGTATGCGGCGACCGAGTTGCTCTTGCCCGGCGTCAATACGGGATAATACCGCGCCACATAGCAGA
ACTTTAAAAGTGCTCATCATTGGAAAACGTTCTTCGGGGCGAAAACTCTCAAGGATCTTACCGCTGTTGA
GATCCAGTTCGATGTAACCCACTCGTGCACCCAACTGATCTTCAGCATCTTTTACTTTCACCAGCGTTTC
TGGGTGAGCAAAAACAGGAAGGCAAAATGCCGCAAAAAAGGGAATAAGGGCGACACGGAAATGTTGAATA
CTCATACTCTTCCTTTTTCAATATTATTGAAGCATTTATCAGGGTTATTGTCTCATGAGCGGATACATAT
TTGAATGTATTTAGAAAAATAAACAAATAGGGGTTCCGCGCACATTTCCCCGAAAAGTGCCACCTGACGT
CTAAGAAACCATTATTATCATGACATTAACCTATAAAAATAGGCGTATCACGAGGCCCTTTCGTCTCGCG
CGTTTCGGTGATGACGGTGAAAACCTCTGACACATGCAGCTCCCGGAGACGGTCACAGCTTGTCTGTAAG
CGGATGCCGGGAGCAGACAAGCCCGTCAGGGCGCGTCAGCGGGTGTTGGCGGGTGTCGGGGCTGGCTTAA
CTATGCGGCATCAGAGCAGATTGTACTGAGAGTGCACCATAAAATTGTAAACGTTAATATTTTGTTAAAA
TTCGCGTTAAATTTTTGTTAAATCAGCTCATTTTTTAACCAATAGACCGAAATCGGCAAAATCCCTTATA
AATCAAAAGAATAGCCCGAGATAGAGT
[37 nt withheld, positions 3808-3844]
AAAGAACGTGGACTCCAACGTCAAAGG
[141 nt withheld, positions 3872-4012]
G
[46 nt withheld, positions 4014-4059]
A
[95 nt withheld, positions 4061-4155]
TATGCGGTGTGAAATACCGCACAGATGCGTAAGGAGAAAATACCGCATCAGGCGCCCCTGCAGGCAGCTG
CGCGCTCGCTCGCTCACTGAGGCCGCCCGGGCAAAGCCCGGGCGTCGGGCGACCTTTGGTCGCCCGGCCT
CAGTGAGCGAGCGAGCGCGCAGAGAGGGAGTGGCCAACTCCATCACTAGGGGTTCCTGCGGCCGCTCGGT
CCGCACGTGCCACACCGGTCTCCAGATCTTTAAAAAACCTCCCACATCTCCCCCTGAACCTGAAACATAA
AATGAATGCAATTGTTGTTGTTAACTTGTTTATTGCAGCTTATAATGGTTACAAATAAAGCAATAGCATC
ACAAATTTCACAAATAAAGCTAGATGGTTACAAATAAAGCAATAGCATCACAAATTTCACAAATAAACAC
CACGGAATTGTCAGTGCCCAACAGCCGAGCCCCTGTCCAGCAGCGGGCAAGGCAGGCGGCGATGAGTTCC
GCCGTGGCAAGAACTAACCAGGATTTATACAAGGAGGAGAAAATGAAAGCCATACGGGAAGCAATAGCAT
GATACAAAGGCATTAAAGCAGCGTATCCACATAGCGTAAAAGGAGCAACATAGTTAAGAATACCAGTCAA
TCTTTCACAAATTTTGTAATCCAGAGGTTGATTATCTCGAGTCATCAGAATTCTTACTTGTCATCGTCAT
CCTTGTAGTCGATGTCATGATCTTTATAATCACCGTCATGGTCTTTGTAGTCTGTACACCCGCAGCGGCT
GTGGGCCTGTGCTTGGGCCAGCAGGTCACTGAAGGAGTCAAAGAGCTGTTCCAGCCACGGCTGGTTCCGC
ATGCACTGCTGGACCACCTCCTCCTGGCCCAGGTCCTCGGCGCCGCCCTCGATGGCCAGGGTCTGGTCCC
GGCAGCGCAGGAAGGTGTGGTATTTATAGTGGTGGAGCGAATGGTAGAGTGTATAGTATCCCGACTTTTC
CAGCTCAACCTTGAACTCCTGGGCTCTGACCACGCTCCTCTTGAGCTTGCTGAGCGTCTTGCGGTTGTAG
GGTTCCCCAGCAGGCCGCAGCCGCACAGCCCCCTCTTCCGGAGAGCCCTCCCCACTCTGCTCCACTTGCA
GCTGTGGGAACGTGTGCAGAGCATCCTGCAGGGCTGGGCTTAGCGACAGCCGCTTCAGGACTTTCTTCTT
GTGCTCATTCAGCAGGCCGTCTATCTTCCGCATGGGGGGCAGGTACAGCTCGTCATGCGTGTCCTCCAGG
GCCTGGATCATGTCTGGGTCAAGTGCTGTGCTCACCAACATCTCCACGTAGCTCCGGTACATCTCCCGCA
TCGCCCTGGTTTTGAGCAGACGCCCAGGTACTGCCCGCTCGTCCTCGCTGGGGGCTCCAGGGGAGGACTC
CGAGTCCGAGGAGCTGCCTGGTGGGCCCCCGCCTGCTGTAGCGTTGCCGCCTGCCTCCTTCAGCCATTTC
TTCCTCTTCTTAGGGGGCGGTTCAGCCTTCACCTTGGTAGGCCGGGCTTTGGGCAGCCGGGATGTGGCAG
GTTGTCCCGTGGCGAGACTCCGCTCTGGCCGTGTCTGCCGTCCGCTGGTGGCCCGCTCACCCCGCAATGG
CCGCTCTCCACGTGTCACCTTCTCCTTCTCCTTTTCCTTCTCAACAGGCCGCAGGAGGGAGGGCTTCTCG
GGGGCAGGGGGCTCAGGCATGGCCGTCTCAGGAGTCTGCTCTGGGGGCTTCTCAGATGTCGTCTTTTCAG
GGGTCTCAGGCTTGGGAGGTGGTGCTGGGGCCTTAGGGGGAGGTGCAGAGCTACCCCCAGCAGATACGGG
GTTCTTGGCCTGCCCAGAGCGTCTGACTGGCACTGGGGGCCGATGCCAGGGTTTCCGAGCACAGACCCTC
ACGTAGTCCTTCTTATTGACATTTTCCAGGAACTTTACATAGAGGCGCTGGTACCGATTTTTTGCATCCC
CAAAATACCCCAAATAATTACTGGTGGCACAAAACTGCCTCTGGCCGTCCTTGATCTCCGGAGTGAATTT
CTGCAGAAGGGCCTTCTGGACTCGCCAGATGGGTGGGGGTTCACGCCCCGTCTGCAACGCCAGCTTGAGG
GAAGGGATGTCCTCAGCACGGATGACGAACTCGTCCCGTTCCCGGAAGATGCCCTCTCCGCCACTCTCGC
CGGCCTCCTCGTCCGTCTCCCCACACACTGCCGCCGTCTCCTGCTTTTTGGCCAGATGCAGGGGCCGGGT
GTCCGGCAGCTCGGGGTCTTCGGGAGACGGGGCGGCGGGCTCCTCAGGAGGAGCAGCCAGTGGGGCAGCG
GCTGGTGGGGGTGGTGGTGGAGGCGAGGGCATGGCTGGTGGAGGTGGCGGCGGCAGCGGCGGTGGCGGTG
GTGAGCTGGGCGTGGGGGCCACCAGCGGGGGTGGCGAGGGCAGGGCTGGCTGTGGCGGCGGAGGGGGTGG
CGGAGGCTGAGGCTGAGGAGTCGGGGCAGGAGGTGGAGTGGGTGGGGGTTTCTCCTCCAGCAGCGGGGGC
TCGGGAGTGCCATTGCTGTTGGCACTGGGGAGCCCCGGAAGAGGGGGTGGCCCTGGAACTGCAGCCGCGG
GGGCCAAGGGCGGCCCATCTGGGGTGGAAGTGTCTTTTGGCCCAGCAAGGGGTGGGTCATCGAGGGCAGA
GATGGCGGAGGAGATGCTCTCCTGCAGGTCTCGGTTCTTGGCGACAGAGTCTTCCTCATCCGAGGAGAAG
GAGGGCAGCGTCTCGAGGTTCCGCTTCAGCTCCTCATCAAGCCGCTTGCAGGGTGAAGGGCAGCCAAGCC
CCAGACCCTCACTCTCTGCAGCCTCCAGGGCGCCCCCAAGCCCAAAGGCTCCGGAAGGTGGGGGATGTGG
CACAGCAGGGGTGGCAGGGGGCTGGGGCTGCAGGCCTCGGGCTGGCACAGAGGGTGGCACACTCTTGGGA
GGGCTGAGCGGAGGCGTCAGGCCCGCCTGGTAGAGTGGTGGGTGGCGCTTGCCTGACTTGAGGAAGTCCA
AGAAGGAGGCCATGAAACCCGACTTCATCTCCGGCTGCTTCTCCTCCACCTCCTTAATCTTGGCCTCGAT
CTTCTCCCGA
Features (pLannotate 1.2.2; 20 found; start..end, strand, type, name):
    134..225     -  intron         chimeric intron (fragment): chimera between introns from human β-globin and immunoglobulin heavy chain genes
    235..259     -  protein_bind   lox2272 (fragment): Cre-mediated recombination occurs in the 8-bp core sequence (GGATACTT). lox2272 sites are compatible with each other, but incompatible with loxP or loxN sites (Lee and Saito, 1988). Cre recombinase
    266..306     -  intron         chimeric intron (fragment): chimera between introns from human β-globin and immunoglobulin heavy chain genes
    310..1338    -  CDS            cre: RECR_BPP1 - Experimental evidence at protein level: Swiss-Prot protein existence level 1. Catalyzes site-specific recombination between two 34-base- pair LOXP sites. Its role is to maintain the phage genome as a monomeric unit-copy plasmid in the lysogenic state. From Escherichia phage P1 (Bacteriophage P1).
   1520..1547    -  repeat_region  AAV2 ITR (fragment): inverted terminal repeat of adeno-associated virus serotype 2 inverted
   1576..1603    -  repeat_region  AAV2 ITR (fragment): inverted terminal repeat of adeno-associated virus serotype 2 inverted
   1676..2264    -  rep_origin     ori: high-copy-number ColE1/pMB1/pBR322/pUC origin of replication
   2435..3295    -  CDS            AmpR: β-lactamase; bla; confers resistance to ampicillin, carbenicillin, and related antibiotics
   3296..3400    -  promoter       AmpR promoter: bla
   3495..3530    +  CDS            rop (fragment): Rop protein, which maintains plasmids at low copy number; rop
   3632..3681    +  misc_feature   bom (fragment): basis of mobility region from pBR322
   3682..4137    -  rep_origin     f1 ori (sequence partly withheld): f1 bacteriophage origin of replication; arrow indicates direction of (+) strand synthesis
   4156..4207    +  misc_feature   bom (fragment): basis of mobility region from pBR322
   4212..4352    -  repeat_region  AAV2 ITR: inverted terminal repeat of adeno-associated virus serotype 2 inverted
   4458..4525    +  polyA_signal   SV40 poly(A) signal (fragment): SV40 polyadenylation signal
   4529..4572    +  polyA_signal   SV40 poly(A) signal (fragment): SV40 polyadenylation signal
   4571..4655    -  misc_feature   WPRE (fragment): woodchuck hepatitis virus posttranscriptional regulatory element
   4661..4818    -  misc_feature   WPRE (fragment): woodchuck hepatitis virus posttranscriptional regulatory element
   4842..4907    -  CDS            3xFLAG: three tandem FLAG® epitope tags, followed by an enterokinase cleavage site
   4914..134     -  CDS            PRR12 (fragment) (across the origin): PRR12_HUMAN - Also known as KIAA1205. Experimental evidence at protein level: Swiss-Prot protein existence level 1. From Homo sapiens (Human).
