[The description below was written by a language model from this plasmid's Addgene catalogue record and pLannotate feature annotations shown in this document.]
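Description:
pAAVLINKv1-pCALM1-Cre-3' PRR12 is an AAV transfer plasmid built on the pAAV-hSyn-EGFP backbone. It is the 3' (downstream) half of a two-vector AAVLINK set for delivering human PRR12, a coding sequence too large for a single AAV genome. It is a high-copy plasmid carrying a ColE1/pUC-type origin, an ampicillin resistance gene with its bla promoter, and an f1 origin. One intact AAV2 inverted terminal repeat and fragments of a second are annotated, and these bracket the payload for packaging into recombinant AAV.

All payload features lie on the same strand. A Cre recombinase coding sequence comes first, and the plasmid name and catalogue entry indicate it is driven by the CALM1 promoter, although the annotation did not detect that promoter as a feature. Downstream of Cre are two chimeric β-globin/immunoglobulin intron fragments that flank a lox2272 site. These are followed by a partial PRR12 open reading frame ending in a C-terminal 3xFLAG tag, then WPRE fragments (probably a shortened version of this post-transcriptional enhancer) and SV40 polyadenylation signal fragments.

This layout suggests that Cre made from this vector recombines the lox2272 site with a compatible site on the partner 5' vector, joining the two AAV genomes. Because the lox site sits within intron sequence, the junction would presumably be spliced out to yield a continuous, FLAG-tagged full-length PRR12 transcript. The record itself does not spell out this mechanism. The stated purpose is PRR12 expression using the AAVLINK recombination method for large-cargo gene delivery, and the record refers to the publication for the corresponding partner vectors.
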