Addgene plasmid #236677: pAAVLINKv1-pCALM1-Cre-3' PRR12
Purpose: 3' AAVLINK plasmid for PRR12 expression
Depositing lab: Zhonghua Lu. Depositing organization: Shenzhen Institute of Advanced Technology (SIAT), Chinese Academy of Sciences. Publication: AAVLINK: A potent DNA-recombination method for large cargo delivery in gene therapy. Lin J, Lin Y, Liu N, Cao W, Zhang J, Wen S, Zhang Y, Liao W, Hong Z, Lin Y, Liu Q, Liu H, Li Q, Chen B, Li M, Luo Z, Yang L, Yang Y, Zheng SH, Wang Y, Chu H, Hu Y, Qin Y, Luo BX, Tian S, Chen Y, Yan T, Yang L, Wang H, Liu T, Jiang Y, Lu Z. Cell. 2026 Feb 5;189(3):969-986.e17. doi: 10.1016/j.cell.2025.12.039. Epub 2026 Jan 27. PubMed 41605211.
Backbone
  Vector backbone: pAAV-hSyn-EGFP
  Backbone manufacturer: Addgene
  Vector type: AAV, Cre/Lox
Growth in bacteria
  Bacterial resistance: Ampicillin, 100 μg/mL
  Growth temperature: 37°C
  Growth strain: NEB Stable
  Copy number: High Copy
Gene/Insert
  Gene/Insert name: PRR12
  Species: H. sapiens (human)
  Entrez Gene: PRR12 (a.k.a. KIAA1205)
  Promoter: pCALM1
  Tag / fusion protein: FLAG (C terminal on insert)
  Cloning method: Restriction Enzyme; 5′ cloning site unknown (unknown if destroyed); 3′ cloning site unknown (unknown if destroyed)
  Sequencing primers: 5′ n/a
Terms and licenses: Academic/Nonprofit Terms; Industry Terms: Not Available to Industry
Depositor comments: See publication for corresponding AAV Link vectors.
How to cite: pAAVLINKv1-pCALM1-Cre-3' PRR12 was a gift from Zhonghua Lu (Addgene plasmid # 236677 ; http://n2t.net/addgene:236677 ; RRID:Addgene_236677)
